>Addgene plasmid #229159 | lvl0-I-inert | addgene full sequence | sequence record 461179 | Addgene NGS Result
TTGAGATCCTTTTTTTCTGCGCGTAATCTGCTGCTTGCAAACAAAAAAACCACCGCTACCAGCGGTGGTT
TGTTTGCCGGATCAAGAGCTACCAACTCTTTTTCCGAAGGTAACTGGCTTCAGCAGAGCGCAGATACCAA
ATACTGTTCTTCTAGTGTAGCCGTAGTTAGGCCACCACTTCAAGAACTCTGTAGCACCGCCTACATACCT
CGCTCTGCTAATCCTGTTACCAGTGGCTGCTGCCAGTGGCGATAAGTCGTGTCTTACCGGGTTGGACTCA
AGACGATAGTTACCGGATAAGGCGCAGCGGTCGGGCTGAACGGGGGGTTCGTGCACACAGCCCAGCTTGG
AGCGAACGACCTACACCGAACTGAGATACCTACAGCGTGAGCTATGAGAAAGCGCCACGCTTCCCGAAGG
GAGAAAGGCGGACAGGTATCCGGTAAGCGGCAGGGTCGGAACAGGAGAGCGCACGAGGGAGCTTCCAGGG
GGAAACGCCTGGTATCTTTATAGTCCTGTCGGGTTTCGCCACCTCTGACTTGAGCGTCGATTTTTGTGAT
GCTCGTCAGGGGGGCGGAGCCTATGGAAAAACGCCAGCAACGCGGCCTTTTTACGGTTCCTGGCCTTTTG
CTGGCCTTTTGCTCACATGTTCTTTCCTGCGTTATCCCCTGATTCTGTGGATAACCGTATTACCGCCTTT
GAGTGAGCTGATACCGCTCGCCGCAGCCGAACGACCGAGCGCAGCGAGTCAGTGAGCGAGGAAGCGGAAG
AGCGCCCAATACGCAAACCGCCTCTCCCCGCGCGTTGGCCGATTCATTAATCACTCTGTGGTCTCAGGAG
GTATCACAGGAGAATTTCAGTACTTGAGACCACGAAGTGGCTCTTCAGTGGACGAAAGGGCCTCGTGATA
CGCCTATTTTTATAGGTTAATGTCATGATAATAATGGTTTCTTAGACGTCAGGTGGCACTTTTCGGGGAA
ATGTGCGCGGAACCCCTATTTGTTTATTTTTCTAAATACATTCAAATATGTATCCGCTCATGAGACAATA
ACCCTGATAAATGCTTCAATAATATTGAAAAAGGAAGAGTATGCGCTCACGCAACTGGTCCAGAACCTTG
ACCGAACGCAGCGGTGGTAACGGCGCAGTGGCGGTTTTCATGGCTTGTTATGACTGTTTTTTTTTGGGGT
ACAGTCTATGCCTCGGGCATCCAAGCAGCAAGCGCGTTACGCCGTGGGTCGATGTTTGATGTTATGGAGC
AGCAACGATGTTACGCAGCAGGGCAGTCGCCCTAAAACAAAGTTAAACATCATGAGGGAAGCGGTGATCG
CCGAAGTATCGACTCAACTATCAGAGGTAGTTGGCGTCATCGAGCGCCATCTCGAACCGACGTTGCTGGC
CGTACATTTGTACGGCTCCGCAGTGGATGGCGGCCTGAAGCCACACAGCGATATTGATTTGCTGGTTACG
GTGACCGTAAGGCTTGATGAAACAACGCGGCGAGCTTTGATCAACGACCTTTTGGAAACTTCGGCTTCCC
CTGGAGAGAGCGAGATTCTCCGCGCTGTAGAAGTCACCATTGTTGTGCACGACGACATCATTCCGTGGCG
TTATCCAGCTAAGCGCGAACTGCAATTTGGAGAATGGCAGCGCAATGACATTCTTGCAGGTATCTTCGAG
CCAGCCACGATCGACATTGATCTGGCTATCTTGCTGACAAAAGCAAGAGAACATAGCGTTGCCTTGGTAG
GTCCAGCGGCGGAGGAACTCTTTGATCCGGTTCCTGAACAGGATCTATTTGAGGCGCTAAATGAAACCTT
AACGCTATGGAACTCGCCGCCCGACTGGGCTGGCGATGAGCGAAATGTAGTGCTTACGTTGTCCCGCATT
TGGTACAGCGCAGTAACCGGCAAAATCGCGCCGAAGGATGTCGCTGCCGACTGGGCAATGGAGCGCCTGC
CGGCCCAGTATCAGCCCGTCATACTTGAAGCTAGACAGGCTTATCTTGGACAAGAAGAAGATCGCTTGGC
CTCGCGCGCAGATCAGTTGGAAGAATTTGTCCATTACGTAAAAGGCGAGATCACCAAGGTAGTCGGCAAA
TAACTGTCAGACCAAGTTTACTCATATATACTTTAGATTGATTTAAAACTTCATTTTTAATTTAAAAGGA
TCTAGGTGAAGATCCTTTTTGATAATCTCATGACCAAAATCCCTTAACGTGAGTTTTCGTTCCACTGAGC
GTCAGACCCCGTAGAAAAGATCAAAGGATCTTC
Features (pLannotate 1.2.2; 6 found; start..end, strand, type, name):
      1..589     +  rep_origin     ori: high-copy-number ColE1/pMB1/pBR322/pUC origin of replication
    772..821     +  CDS            lacI (fragment): lac repressor; lacI; The lac repressor binds to the lac operator to inhibit transcription in E. coli. This inhibition can be relieved by adding lactose or isopropyl-β-D-thiogalactopyranoside (IPTG).
    986..1090    +  promoter       AmpR promoter: bla
   1081..1161    -  CDS            int (fragment): INT2_ECOLX - Protein inferred from homology: Swiss-Prot protein existence level 3. Putative integrase believed to be involved in the insertion of antibiotic resistance genes into plasmids and transposons. From Escherichia coli.
   1249..1305    +  CDS            GmR (fragment): gentamycin acetyltransferase; aacC1; confers resistance to gentamycin
   1312..2100    +  CDS            aadA: S3AD_ECOLX - Experimental evidence at protein level: Swiss-Prot protein existence level 1. Mediates bacterial resistance to the antibiotics streptomycin and spectinomycin. From Escherichia coli.
