[The description below was written by a language model from this plasmid's Addgene catalogue record and pLannotate feature annotations shown in this document.]
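Description:
lvl0-I-inert is a small (about 2.3 kb) level 0 part plasmid from a hierarchical, modular cloning system for rapid assembly of synthetic gene networks in mammalian cells. It is catalogued as a synthetic biology vector built on the lvl0-I backbone, the "I" denoting the insulator position in the assembly scheme. As a level 0 entry it is a storage and donor vector for a single basic part, not an expression construct, and it carries no annotated mammalian promoter, coding sequence or polyadenylation signal.

The plasmid is propagated in E. coli from a high-copy ColE1/pUC-type origin. Selection is with spectinomycin, through a full-length aadA gene encoding the aminoglycoside adenylyltransferase that confers streptomycin and spectinomycin resistance. An AmpR (bla) promoter lies upstream of this marker. The short fragments annotated as integrase and gentamicin acetyltransferase between the promoter and aadA are most likely remnants of the integron-type cassette from which such resistance genes are commonly derived, not functional genes. The brief lacI fragment is also too short to encode a working repressor.

The payload is listed only as "inert", of human origin, and the purpose is given as a level 0 insulator. The automated feature table does not annotate this insert, and the record does not state its coordinates, its length or the sites used for cloning. The name suggests a neutral placeholder for the insulator slot when transcription units are assembled, but the record does not describe its function. The depositor notes that the plasmid is slightly modified from the originally published version, with no functional differences.
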