Addgene plasmid #229159: lvl0-I-inert
Purpose: lvl 0 insulator
Depositing lab: Ron Weiss. Depositing organization: Massachusetts Institute of Technology. Publication: A platform for rapid prototyping of synthetic gene networks in mammalian cells. Duportet X, Wroblewska L, Guye P, Li Y, Eyquem J, Rieders J, Rimchala T, Batt G, Weiss R. Nucleic Acids Res. 2014 Dec 1;42(21):13440-51. doi: 10.1093/nar/gku1082. Epub 2014 Nov 5. PubMed 25378321.
Backbone
  Vector backbone: lvl0-I [backbone]
  Vector type: Synthetic Biology
Growth in bacteria
  Bacterial resistance: Spectinomycin, 50 μg/mL
  Growth temperature: 37°C
  Growth strain: DH5alpha
  Copy number: High Copy
Gene/Insert
  Gene/Insert name: inert
  Species: H. sapiens (human)
  Cloning method: Restriction Enzyme; 5′ cloning site Unknown (unknown if destroyed)
Terms and licenses: Academic/Nonprofit Terms; Industry Terms: Not Available to Industry
Depositor comments: This plasmid is slightly modified from the version used in Duportet et al. 2014, but does not have any functional differences.
How to cite: lvl0-I-inert was a gift from Ron Weiss (Addgene plasmid # 229159 ; http://n2t.net/addgene:229159 ; RRID:Addgene_229159)
